>Addgene plasmid #91281 | pHH0103_SH3RF2-3/3 | addgene full sequence | sequence record 191080 | Addgene NGS Result
TATAAAAATAGGCGTATCACGAGGCCCTTTCGTCTTCAAGAATTCCCGACACCATCGAATGGTGCAAAAC
CTTTCGCGGTATGGCATGATAGCGCCCGGAAGAGAGTCAATTCAGGGTGGTGAATGTGAAACCAGTAACG
TTATACGATGTCGCAGAGTATGCCGGTGTCTCTTATCAGACCGTTTCCCGCGTGGTGAACCAGGCCAGCC
ACGTTTCTGCGAAAACGCGGGAAAAAGTGGAAGCGGCGATGGCGGAGCTGAATTACATTCCCAACCGCGT
GGCACAACAACTGGCGGGCAAACAGTCGTTGCTGATTGGCGTTGCCACCTCCAGTCTGGCCCTGCACGCG
CCGTCGCAAATTGTCGCGGCGATTAAATCTCGCGCCGATCAACTGGGTGCCAGCGTGGTGGTGTCGATGG
TAGAACGAAGCGGCGTCGAAGCCTGTAAAGCGGCGGTGCACAATCTTCTCGCGCAACGCGTCAGTGGGCT
GATCATTAACTATCCGCTGGATGACCAGGATGCCATTGCTGTGGAAGCTGCCTGCACTAATGTTCCGGCG
TTATTTCTTGATGTCTCTGACCAGACACCCATCAACAGTATTATTTTCTCCCATGAAGACGGTACGCGAC
TGGGCGTGGAGCATCTGGTCGCATTGGGTCACCAGCAAATCGCGCTGTTAGCGGGCCCATTAAGTTCTGT
CTCGGCGCGTCTGCGTCTGGCTGGCTGGCATAAATATCTCACTCGCAATCAAATTCAGCCGATAGCGGAA
CGGGAAGGCGACTGGAGTGCCATGTCCGGTTTTCAACAAACCATGCAAATGCTGAATGAGGGCATCGTTC
CCACTGCGATGCTGGTTGCCAACGATCAGATGGCGCTGGGCGCAATGCGCGCCATTACCGAGTCCGGGCT
GCGCGTTGGTGCGGATATCTCGGTAGTGGGATACGACGATACCGAAGACAGCTCATGTTATATCCCGCCG
TTAACCACCATCAAACAGGATTTTCGCCTGCTGGGGCAAACCAGCGTGGACCGCTTGCTGCAACTCTCTC
AGGGCCAGGCGGTGAAGGGCAATCAGCTGTTGCCCGTCTCACTGGTGAAAAGAAAAACCACCCTGGCGCC
CAATACGCAAACCGCCTCTCCCCGCGCGTTGGCCGATTCATTAATGCAGCTGGCACGACAGGTTTCCCGA
CTGGAAAGCGGGCAGTGAGCGCAACGCAATTAATGTAAGTTAGCTCACTCATTAGGCACAATTCTCATGT
TTGACAGCTTATCATCGACTGCACGGTGCACCAATGCTTCTGGCGTCAGGCAGCCATCGGAAGCTGTGGT
ATGGCTGTGCAGGTCGTAAATCACTGCATAATTCGTGTCGCTCAAGGCGCACTCCCGTTCTGGATAATGT
TTTTTGCGCCGACATCATAACGGTTCTGGCAAATATTCTGAAATGAGCTGTTGACAATTAATCATCGGCT
CGTATAATGTGTGGAATTGTGAGCGGATAACAATTTCACACAGGAAACAGCCAGTCCGTTTAGGTGTTTT
CACGAGCACTTCACCAACAAGGACCATAGATTATGAAAATCGAAGAACACCATCACCATCACCATTCCAG
CGGTAAGCTTATGTCCCCTATACTAGGTTATTGGAAAATTAAGGGCCTTGTGCAACCCACTCGACTTCTT
TTGGAATATCTTGAAGAAAAATATGAAGAGCATTTGTATGAGCGCGATGAAGGTGATAAATGGCGAAACA
AAAAGTTTGAATTGGGTTTGGAGTTTCCCAATCTTCCTTATTATATTGATGGTGATGTTAAATTAACACA
GTCTATGGCCATCATACGTTATATAGCTGACAAGCACAACATGTTGGGTGGTTGTCCAAAAGAGCGTGCA
GAGATTTCAATGCTTGAAGGAGCGGTTTTGGATATTAGATACGGTGTTTCGAGAATTGCATATAGTAAAG
ACTTTGAAACTCTCAAAGTTGATTTTCTTAGCAAGCTACCTGAAATGCTGAAAATGTTCGAAGATCGTTT
ATGTCATAAAACATATTTAAATGGTGATCATGTAACCCATCCTGACTTCATGTTGTATGACGCTCTTGAT
GTTGTTTTATACATGGACCCAATGTGCCTGGATGCGTTCCCAAAATTAGTTTGTTTTAAAAAACGTATTG
AAGCTATCCCACAAATTGATAAGTACTTGAAATCCAGCAAGTATATAGCATGGCCTTTGCAGGGCTGGCA
AGCCACGTTTGGTGGTGGCGACCATCCTCCAAAATCGGATCTGGAAGTTCTGTTCCAGGGGCCCCTGTCC
AGCGGTCTGGTTCCGCGTGGTTCCGGTACCGCGGCCCAGCCGGCCAATATGTTTGTCGCACTGCATTCCT
ACTCGGCGCATGGTCCGGATGAACTGGATCTGCAAAAAGGTGAAGGCGTCCGTGTCCTGGGTAAATGCCA
GGATGGCTGGCTGCGTGGTGTGAGCCTGGTTACCGGCCGCGTCGGTATCTTCCCGAACAACTACGTTATC
CCGATCTTCGCGGCCGCATA
[142 nt withheld, positions 2541-2682]
C
[98 nt withheld, positions 2684-2781]
AGTTTGTACTGGTGACGAAACTCAGTGTCTAGCTAGAGTGGC
[149 nt withheld, positions 2824-2972]
T
[41 nt withheld, positions 2974-3014]
T
[62 nt withheld, positions 3016-3077]
A
[35 nt withheld, positions 3079-3113]
CCTCCCTCAATCGGTTGAATGTCGCCCTTTTGTCTTTGGCGCTGGTAAACCATATGAA
[86 nt withheld, positions 3172-3257]
T
[54 nt withheld, positions 3259-3312]
CTAGCGCCGCCCTATACCTTGTCTGCCTCCCCGCGTTGCGTCGCGGTGCATGGAGCCGGGCCACCTCGAC
CTGAATGGAAGCCGGCGGCACCTCGCTAACGGATTCACCACTCCAAGAATTGGAGCCAATCAATTCTTGC
GGAGAACTGTGAATGCGCAAACCAACCCTTGGCAGAACATATCCATCGCGTCCGCCATCTCCAGCAGCCG
CACGCGGCGCATCTCGGGCAGCGTTGGGTCCTGGCCACGGGTGCGCATGATCGTGCTCCTGTCGTTGAGG
ACCCGGCTAGGCTGGCGGGGTTGCCTTACTGGTTAGCAGAATGAATCACCGATACGCGAGCGAACGTGAA
GCGACTGCTGCTGCAAAACGTCTGCGACCTGAGCAACAACATGAATGGTCTTCGGTTTCCGTGTTTCGTA
AAGTCTGGAAACGCGGAAGTCAGCGCCCTGCACCATTATGTTCCGGATCTGCATCGCAGGATGCTGCTGG
CTACCCTGTGGAACACCTACATCTGTATTAACGAAGCGCTGGCATTGACCCTGAGTGATTTTTCTCTGGT
CCCGCCGCATCCATACCGCCAGTTGTTTACCCTCACAACGTTCCAGTAACCGGGCATGTTCATCATCAGT
AACCCGTATCGTGAGCATCCTCTCTCGTTTCATCGGTATCATTACCCCCATGAACAGAAATCCCCCTTAC
ACGGAGGCATCAGTGACCAAACAGGAAAAAACCGCCCTTAACATGGCCCGCTTTATCAGAAGCCAGACAT
TAACGCTTCTGGAGAAACTCAACGAGCTGGACGCGGATGAACAGGCAGACATCTGTGAATCGCTTCACGA
CCACGCTGATGAGCTTTACCGCAGGATCCGCGAAATTGTAAGCGTTAATATTTTGTTAAAATTCGCGTTA
AATTTTTGTTAAATCAGCTCATTTTTTAACCAATAGGCCGAAATCGGCAAAATCCCTTATAAATCAAAAG
AATAGACCGAGATAGGGT
[37 nt withheld, positions 4311-4347]
AAAGAACGTGGACTCCAACGTCAAAGG
[49 nt withheld, positions 4375-4423]
T
[91 nt withheld, positions 4425-4515]
G
[124 nt withheld, positions 4517-4640]
CGCGGATCCTGCCTCGCGCGTTTCGGTGATGACGGTGAAAACCTCTGACACATGCAGCTCCCGGAGACGG
TCACAGCTTGTCTGTAAGCGGATGCCGGGAGCAGACAAGCCCGTCAGGGCGCGTCAGCGGGTGTTGGCGG
GTGTCGGGGCGCAGCCATGACCCAGTCACGTAGCGATAGCGGAGTGTATACTGGCTTAACTATGCGGCAT
CAGAGCAGATTGTACTGAGAGTGCACCATATGCGGTGTGAAATACCGCACAGATGCGTAAGGAGAAAATA
CCGCATCAGGCGCTCTTCCGCTTCCTCGCTCACTGACTCGCTGCGCTCGGTCGTTCGGCTGCGGCGAGCG
GTATCAGCTCACTCAAAGGCGGTAATACGGTTATCCACAGAATCAGGGGATAACGCAGGAAAGAACATGT
GAGCAAAAGGCCAGCAAAAGGCCAGGAACCGTAAAAAGGCCGCGTTGCTGGCGTTTTTCCATAGGCTCCG
CCCCCCTGACGAGCATCACAAAAATCGACGCTCAAGTCAGAGGTGGCGAAACCCGACAGGACTATAAAGA
TACCAGGGTTTCCCCCTGGAAGCTCCCTCGTGCGCTCTCCTGTTCCGACCCTGCCGCTTACCGGATACCT
GTCCGCCTTTCTCCCTTCGGGAAGCGTGGCGCTTTCTCATAGCTCACGCTGTAGGTATCTCAGTTCGGTG
TAGGTCGTTCGCTCCAAGCTGGGCTGTGTGCACGAACCCCCCGTTCAGCCCGACCGCTGCGCCTTATCCG
GTAACTATCGTCTTGAGTCCAACCCGGTAAGACACGACTTATCGCCACTGGCAGCAGCCACTGGTAACAG
GATTAGCAGAGCGAGGTATGTAGGCGGTGCTACAGAGTTCTTGAAGTGGTGGCCTAACTACGGCTACACT
AGAAGGACAGTATTTGGTATCTGCGCTCTGCTGAAGCCAGTTACCTTCGGAAAAAGAGTTGGTAGCTCTT
GATCCGGCAAACAAACCACCGCTGGTAGCGGTGGTTTTTTTGTTTGCAAGCAGCAGATTACGCGCAGAAA
AAAAGGATCTCAAGAAGATCCTTTGATCTTTTCTACGGGGTCTGACGCTCAGTGGAACGAAAACTCACGT
TAAGGGATTTTGGTCATGAGATTATCAAAAAGGATCTTCACCTAGATCCTTTTAAATTAAAAATGAAGTT
TTAAATCAATCTAAAGTATATATGAGTAAACTTGGTCTGACAGTTACCAATGCTTAATCAGTGAGGCACC
TATCTCAGCGATCTGTCTATTTCGTTCATCCATAGTTGCCTGACTCCCCGTCGTGTAGATAACTACGATA
CGGGAGGGCTTACCATCTGGCCCCAGTGCTGCAATGATACCGCGAGACCCACGCTCACCGGCTCCAGATT
TATCAGCAATAAACCAGCCAGCCGGAAGGGCCGAGCGCAGAAGTGGTCCTGCAACTTTATCCGCCTCCAT
CCAGTCTATTAATTGTTGCCGGGAAGCTAGAGTAAGTAGTTCGCCAGTTAATAGTTTGCGCAACGTTGTT
GCCATTGCTGCAGGCATCGTGGTGTCACGCTCGTCGTTTGGTATGGCTTCATTCAGCTCCGGTTCCCAAC
GATCAAGGCGAGTTACATGATCCCCCATGTTGTGCAAAAAAGCGGTTAGCTCCTTCGGTCCTCCGATCGT
TGTCAGAAGTAAGTTGGCCGCAGTGTTATCACTCATGGTTATGGCAGCACTGCATAATTCTCTTACTGTC
ATGCCATCCGTAAGATGCTTTTCTGTGACTGGTGAGTACTCAACCAAGTCATTCTGAGAATAGTGTATGC
GGCGACCGAGTTGCTCTTGCCCGGCGTCAACACGGGATAATACCGCGCCACATAGCAGAACTTTAAAAGT
GCTCATCATTGGAAAACGTTCTTCGGGGCGAAAACTCTCAAGGATCTTACCGCTGTTGAGATCCAGTTCG
ATGTAACCCACTCGTGCACCCAACTGATCTTCAGCATCTTTTACTTTCACCAGCGTTTCTGGGTGAGCAA
AAACAGGAAGGCAAAATGCCGCAAAAAAGGGAATAAGGGCGACACGGAAATGTTGAATACTCATACTCTT
CCTTTTTCAATATTATTGAAGCATTTATCAGGGTTATTGTCTCATGAGCGGATACATATTTGAATGTATT
TAGAAAAATAAACAAATAGGGGTTCCGCGCACATTTCCCCGAAAAGTGCCACCTGACGTCTAAGAAACCA
TTATTATCATGACATTAACC
Features (pLannotate 1.2.2; 21 found; start..end, strand, type, name):
     48..125     +  promoter       lacIq promoter: lacI (mutant); In the lacIq allele, a single base change in the promoter boosts expression of the lacI gene about 10-fold.
    126..1208    +  CDS            lacI: lac repressor; lacI; The lac repressor binds to the lac operator to inhibit transcription in E. coli. This inhibition can be relieved by adding lactose or isopropyl-β-D-thiogalactopyranoside (IPTG).
   1221..1242    +  protein_bind   CAP binding site: CAP binding activates transcription in the presence of cAMP. E. coli catabolite activator protein
   1261..1278    +  promoter       tet promoter (fragment): E. coli promoter for tetracycline efflux protein gene
   1451..1479    +  promoter       tac promoter: strong E. coli promoter; hybrid between the trp and lac UV5 promoters
   1487..1503    +  protein_bind   lac operator: The lac repressor binds to the lac operator to inhibit transcription in E. coli. This inhibition can be relieved by adding lactose or isopropyl-β-D-thiogalactopyranoside (IPTG). lac repressor encoded by lacI
   1588..1605    +  CDS            6xHis: 6xHis affinity tag
   1621..2274    +  CDS            GST26_SCHJA: Experimental evidence at protein level: Swiss-Prot protein existence level 1. GST isoenzymes appear to play a central role in the parasite detoxification system. Other functions are also suspected including a role in increasing the solubility of haematin in the parasite gut. From Schistosoma japonicum (Blood fluke).
   2353..2529    +  CDS            SH3RF2 (fragment): SH3R2_HUMAN - Also known as POSH3 From Homo sapiens (Human).
   2545..2592    +  terminator     fd terminator (sequence withheld): central terminator from bacteriophage fd (Otsuka and Kunisawa, 1982)
   2597..2809    +  CDS            M13 gene III (fragment) (sequence partly withheld): pIII; III; minor coat protein
   2824..3294    +  CDS            M13 gene III (fragment) (sequence partly withheld): pIII; III; minor coat protein
   3316..3386    +  CDS            TcR (fragment): tetracycline efflux protein; tet; confers resistance to tetracycline
   3628..4008    -  CDS            YPB1_ECOLX: Protein predicted: Swiss-Prot protein existence level 4. From Escherichia coli.
   4025..4176    +  CDS            rop (fragment): Rop protein, which maintains plasmids at low copy number; rop
   4212..4640    -  rep_origin     f1 ori (sequence partly withheld): f1 bacteriophage origin of replication; arrow indicates direction of (+) strand synthesis
   4649..4688    +  CDS            rop (fragment): Rop protein, which maintains plasmids at low copy number; rop
   4790..4930    +  misc_feature   bom: basis of mobility region from pBR322
   5116..5703    -  rep_origin     ori: high-copy-number ColE1/pMB1/pBR322/pUC origin of replication
   5874..6734    -  CDS            AmpR: β-lactamase; bla; confers resistance to ampicillin, carbenicillin, and related antibiotics
   6735..6839    -  promoter       AmpR promoter: bla
