[The description below was written by a language model from this plasmid's Addgene catalogue record and pLannotate feature annotations shown in this document.]
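Description:
pHH0103_SH3RF2-3/3 is a 6.9 kb bacterial expression plasmid built on the pHH0103 backbone for producing and purifying a single human SH3 domain in E. coli. The insert, listed as 195 bp and cloned between SfiI and NotI sites, comes from human SH3RF2; the "3/3" in the name suggests it is the third of that protein's three SH3 domains, though the record does not say so explicitly. The annotation detects an SH3RF2 fragment of about 177 bp. The plasmid is selected with ampicillin through a β-lactamase gene under its own promoter and replicates from a ColE1/pBR322-type origin with the pBR322 bom region. The catalogue lists it as low copy. The rop gene appears only as two fragments on either side of an f1 phage origin, which seems to have been inserted into it.

Expression is driven by the hybrid tac promoter followed by a lac operator. The plasmid also carries lacI under the lacIq promoter, so transcription is repressed until it is induced with IPTG or lactose. The annotated coding features run in order from a 6xHis tag through Schistosoma japonicum glutathione S-transferase to the SH3RF2 fragment. This predicts an N-terminally His- and GST-tagged fusion that can be purified on metal-chelate or glutathione resins. A bacteriophage fd terminator lies just downstream of the insert. Beyond it are fragments of M13 gene III, a tetracycline resistance gene remnant and the f1 origin, which look like remnants of a phagemid-type parent vector and are not part of the expressed product. The stated purpose is expression and purification of this domain, deposited in connection with a broad survey of binding specificities across the human SH3 domain family.
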