Addgene plasmid #91281: pHH0103_SH3RF2-3/3
Purpose: Protein expression and purification of human SH3 domain construct SH3RF2-3/3
Depositing lab: Sachdev Sidhu. Depositing organization: University of Toronto. Publication: Comprehensive Analysis of the Human SH3 Domain Family Reveals a Wide Variety of Non-canonical Specificities. Teyra J, Huang H, Jain S, Guan X, Dong A, Liu Y, Tempel W, Min J, Tong Y, Kim PM, Bader GD, Sidhu SS. Structure. 2017 Oct 3;25(10):1598-1610.e3. doi: 10.1016/j.str.2017.07.017. Epub 2017 Sep 7. PubMed 28890361.
Backbone
  Vector backbone: pHH0103
  Vector type: Bacterial Expression
Growth in bacteria
  Bacterial resistance: Ampicillin, 100 μg/mL
  Growth temperature: 37°C
  Growth strain: DH5alpha
  Copy number: Low Copy
Gene/Insert
  Gene/Insert name: SH3RF2-3/3
  Species: H. sapiens (human)
  Insert size (bp): 195
  Entrez Gene: SH3RF2 (a.k.a. HEPP1, RNF158, FLJ23654, MGC90410, MGC149788, MGC149789)
  Cloning method: Restriction Enzyme; 5′ cloning site Sfi1 (unknown if destroyed); 3′ cloning site Not1 (unknown if destroyed)
Terms and licenses: Academic/Nonprofit Terms; Industry Terms: Not Available to Industry
How to cite: pHH0103_SH3RF2-3/3 was a gift from Sachdev Sidhu (Addgene plasmid # 91281 ; http://n2t.net/addgene:91281 ; RRID:Addgene_91281)
