>Addgene plasmid #91281 | pHH0103_SH3RF2-3/3 | depositor partial sequence | sequence record 175769 | insert sequence
GGCCCAGCCGGCCAATATGTTTGTCGCACTGCATTCCTACTCGGCGCATGGTCCGGATGAACTGGATCTG
CAAAAAGGTGAAGGCGTCCGTGTCCTGGGTAAATGCCAGGATGGCTGGCTGCGTGGTGTGAGCCTGGTTA
CCGGCCGCGTCGGTATCTTCCCGAACAACTACGTTATCCCGATCTTCGCGGCCGC
